Addgene plasmid #196495: pGEARBOCS-v0
Purpose: (Empty Backbone) CRISPR tool to target astrocytes
Depositing lab: Cagla Eroglu. Depositing organization: Duke University. Publication: GEARBOCS: An Adeno Associated Virus Tool for In Vivo Gene Editing in Astrocytes. Bindu DS, Tan CX, Savage JT, Eroglu C. bioRxiv. 2023 Jan 19:2023.01.17.524433. doi: 10.1101/2023.01.17.524433. Preprint. PubMed 36711516.
Backbone
  Vector backbone: pZac2.1
  Vector type: Mammalian Expression, AAV, CRISPR
Growth in bacteria
  Bacterial resistance: Ampicillin, 100 μg/mL
  Growth temperature: 37°C
  Growth strain: NEB Stable
  Copy number: High Copy
Terms and licenses: Academic/Nonprofit Terms; Industry Terms: Not Available to Industry
Depositor comments: Please visit https://doi.org/10.1101/2023.01.17.524433 for bioRxiv preprint.
How to cite: pGEARBOCS-v0 was a gift from Cagla Eroglu (Addgene plasmid # 196495 ; http://n2t.net/addgene:196495 ; RRID:Addgene_196495)
