[The description below was written by a language model from this plasmid's Addgene catalogue record and pLannotate feature annotations shown in this document.]
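Description:
pGEARBOCS-v0 is an empty-backbone AAV transfer plasmid built on pZac2.1 and catalogued as a mammalian expression, AAV and CRISPR vector intended for gene editing in astrocytes. It is propagated in bacteria through a high-copy ColE1/pUC-type origin with ampicillin selection (AmpR with its own bla promoter). The backbone also carries an f1 phage origin and small remnants of lacZα, rop and bom. AAV2 inverted terminal repeats are annotated only as fragments, which is common for these structured, recombination-prone repeats. They flank the payload and provide the signals needed to replicate and package the intervening DNA into AAV particles.

Between the ITRs, two functional units are annotated in the same orientation. The first is a human U6 RNA polymerase III promoter followed by a Streptococcus pyogenes Cas9 guide RNA scaffold, with a short gap between them that presumably serves as the site where a user-chosen spacer is inserted, consistent with the empty-backbone designation. The second is a Cre recombinase coding sequence preceded by a chimeric β-globin/immunoglobulin intron and a T7 promoter, and followed by an SV40 polyadenylation signal. Roughly 800 nt between the guide scaffold and the intron carry no annotation. This is where a Pol II promoter driving Cre would be expected, but the record does not identify it, so the basis of astrocyte specificity cannot be stated from these fields. No Cas9 gene is annotated, so the nuclease must be supplied separately. Delivering Cre alongside the guide would suit use with a Cre-dependent Cas9 source, though the record does not say this explicitly.
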