Features (pLannotate 1.2.2; 18 found; start..end, strand, type, name):
    482..500     -  promoter       T7 promoter: promoter for bacteriophage T7 RNA polymerase
    545..677     -  intron         chimeric intron: chimera between introns from human β-globin and immunoglobulin heavy chain genes
   1516..1591    -  misc_RNA       gRNA scaffold: guide RNA scaffold for the Streptococcus pyogenes CRISPR/Cas9 system
   1618..1858    -  promoter       U6 promoter: RNA polymerase III promoter for human U6 snRNA
   1908..1935    -  repeat_region  AAV2 ITR (fragment): inverted terminal repeat of adeno-associated virus serotype 2 inverted
   1964..1991    -  repeat_region  AAV2 ITR (fragment): inverted terminal repeat of adeno-associated virus serotype 2 inverted
   2064..2652    -  rep_origin     ori: high-copy-number ColE1/pMB1/pBR322/pUC origin of replication
   2823..3683    -  CDS            AmpR: β-lactamase; bla; confers resistance to ampicillin, carbenicillin, and related antibiotics
   3684..3788    -  promoter       AmpR promoter: bla
   3883..3918    +  CDS            rop (fragment): Rop protein, which maintains plasmids at low copy number; rop
   4020..4069    +  misc_feature   bom (fragment): basis of mobility region from pBR322
   4070..4525    -  rep_origin     f1 ori (sequence partly withheld): f1 bacteriophage origin of replication; arrow indicates direction of (+) strand synthesis
   4530..4687    -  CDS            lacZα (fragment): LacZα fragment of β-galactosidase; lacZ fragment
   4701..4831    -  repeat_region  AAV2 ITR (fragment): inverted terminal repeat of adeno-associated virus serotype 2 inverted
   4902..4970    +  CDS            large T antigen (fragment): large T antigen from SV40 (simian virus 40)
   4993..5114    +  polyA_signal   SV40 poly(A) signal: SV40 polyadenylation signal
   5138..5157    -  misc_feature   MCS (fragment): pBluescript multiple cloning site
   5159..440     -  CDS            cre (across the origin): RECR_BPP1 - Experimental evidence at protein level: Swiss-Prot protein existence level 1. Catalyzes site-specific recombination between two 34-base- pair LOXP sites. Its role is to maintain the phage genome as a monomeric unit-copy plasmid in the lysogenic state. From Escherichia phage P1 (Bacteriophage P1).
>Addgene plasmid #196495 | pGEARBOCS-v0 | addgene full sequence | sequence record 388531 | Addgene NGS Result
AGGGATCTGACCTGGTCGAAATCAGTCCGCTCAAAAGCGAGAGCCTGCTTAGCCCTCTCACCCGCATCTA
CGTTTTCCTTTCTAATTCTCCTCATAACAAGGGAGACTGCGTTTGAATCGCTAGGCCGGGGGAGCCCGCT
GCGTCGATGCAGCATATTCAGTTGGCCCAAGTGCTGCTGGATAGTCTTGACAGCCAGCCCTCTTGCCTGG
AGATACAGCAGGTAATCGCGCACGTCCTCCGGCTCGGCGGGGAACCATTTGCGATTGTTCAGCTTACACC
AGGCTGCCCAGGATCGGCACACGCTAAGCAGCATTTTCCAGGTGTGTTCAGAAAACGCCTGTCTATCCCT
AAACATATCCATGAGATTTTTCCTGACCTCATCGCTAGTGGCATCTACTGGCAGCGCAGGGAGGTTCTGG
TGAACAGTCAGGAGATTGGACACCTTCCTCTTCTTCTTGGGCATGGTGGCGGTACCGCTAGCCTATAGTG
AGTCGTATTAAGTACTCTAGCCTTAAGAGCTGTAATTGAACTGGGAGTGGACACCTGTGGAGAGAAAGGC
AAAGTGGATGTCAGTAAGACCAATAGGTGCCTATCAGAAACGCAAGAGTCTTCTCTGTCTCGACAAGCCC
AGTTTCTATTGGTCTCCTTAAACCTGTCTTGTAACCTTGATACTTACCTGCCCAGTGCCTCACGACCAAC
TTCTGCAGCTTAAGTTCGAGACTGTTGTGTCAGAAGCACTGACTGCGTTAGCAATTTAACTGTGATAAAC
TACCGCAATAAAGCTTGCGAGCAGCGGAGGTGATGCGTCTCCTCTCCAACCTGCTCTGGCTCTGCTCGCT
CCTGGGATGCGAGGGCTTTATGAAGGAGTGGGCTAGACTGGCGATGCCCGGGTGCCCCTGGCAACACCCC
CTGGCATAGCCTGAGGGGGTGGGGTTGGGCCGCAGCCCAGCTATGGGGAGAGCTCTCCCCTCACCCATTT
GTGTCCTTGGACTTCTGGGAAGCAGACAGCCCTCCTCTCCCCCCCTGCCACCCACTGTCCATGCCTGGGC
ATCCCCTGATCCCCTTTCCTGGGCACAGGCTGAATAGAGCCTTGTTCTCCACCGCCGGTGGCGCCACACA
GCAAGGGCAGCCCCTAGGGGGCTGTGCTGCTTTTATCCCAAGATGCCAGGCTGTCAGGCTGGGGTGCAAT
GCAAGCCCCCTGCTCAATGGGCTTCTCGGAAGGCATTTGAGGGGGGCTGGGGTGCGGCGGGAAGCAGGCA
CTGTGCCCACCCCGAACATTGTGTCTGTGCCAAGGTGAGTCATTCACTGGGCATGAAGAGGAGGCCCTGG
GGGGCGGCCAGCCCAATGCTGCCAGGTCTGCTTGCAGACAAGGCCTGGCTGTCTGCCTCCTCCCCAGCTC
ACAGAGCCAGCTCAGGCCCCCGAGCCTCTGTCAGAGCAGCGTCCCCTACTCCACACCAGGATATGTTAGA
TCTCCCTCTGCAGTCTAGAGTCGACTTGTAGATGGATCCAAAAAAGCACCGACTCGGTGCCACTTTTTCA
AGTTGATAACGGACTAGCCTTATTTTAACTTGCTATTTCTAGCTCTAAAACAGAAGAGCTCGCTCTTCCG
GTGTTTCGTCCTTTCCACAAGATATATAAAGCCAAGAAATCGAAATACTTTCAAGTTACGGTAAGCATAT
GATAGTCCATTTTAAAACATAATTTTAAAACTGCAAACTACCCAAGAAATTATTACTTTCTACGTCACGT
ATTTTGTACTAATATCTTTGTGTTTACAGTCAAATTAATTCCAATTATCTCTCTAACAGCCTTGTATCGT
ATATGCAAATATGAAGGAATCATGGGAAATAGGCCCTCACGCGTGCGGCCGCAGGAACCCCTAGTGATGG
AGTTGGCCACTCCCTCTCTGCGCGCTCGCTCGCTCACTGAGGCCGGGCGACCAAAGGTCGCCCGACGCCC
GGGCGGCCTCAGTGAGCGAGCGAGCGCGCAGCTGCCTGCAGGACATGTGAGCAAAAGGCCAGCAAAAGGC
CAGGAACCGTAAAAAGGCCGCGTTGCTGGCGTTTTTCCATAGGCTCCGCCCCCCTGACGAGCATCACAAA
AATCGACGCTCAAGTCAGAGGTGGCGAAACCCGACAGGACTATAAAGATACCAGGCGTTTCCCCCTGGAA
GCTCCCTCGTGCGCTCTCCTGTTCCGACCCTGCCGCTTACCGGATACCTGTCCGCCTTTCTCCCTTCGGG
AAGCGTGGCGCTTTCTCATAGCTCACGCTGTAGGTATCTCAGTTCGGTGTAGGTCGTTCGCTCCAAGCTG
GGCTGTGTGCACGAACCCCCCGTTCAGCCCGACCGCTGCGCCTTATCCGGTAACTATCGTCTTGAGTCCA
ACCCGGTAAGACACGACTTATCGCCACTGGCAGCAGCCACTGGTAACAGGATTAGCAGAGCGAGGTATGT
AGGCGGTGCTACAGAGTTCTTGAAGTGGTGGCCTAACTACGGCTACACTAGAAGAACAGTATTTGGTATC
TGCGCTCTGCTGAAGCCAGTTACCTTCGGAAAAAGAGTTGGTAGCTCTTGATCCGGCAAACAAACCACCG
CTGGTAGCGGTGGTTTTTTTGTTTGCAAGCAGCAGATTACGCGCAGAAAAAAAGGATCTCAAGAAGATCC
TTTGATCTTTTCTACGGGGTCTGACGCTCAGTGGAACGAAAACTCACGTTAAGGGATTTTGGTCATGAGA
TTATCAAAAAGGATCTTCACCTAGATCCTTTTAAATTAAAAATGAAGTTTTAAATCAATCTAAAGTATAT
ATGAGTAAACTTGGTCTGACAGTTACCAATGCTTAATCAGTGAGGCACCTATCTCAGCGATCTGTCTATT
TCGTTCATCCATAGTTGCCTGACTCCCCGTCGTGTAGATAACTACGATACGGGAGGGCTTACCATCTGGC
CCCAGTGCTGCAATGATACCGCGAGACCCACGCTCACCGGCTCCAGATTTATCAGCAATAAACCAGCCAG
CCGGAAGGGCCGAGCGCAGAAGTGGTCCTGCAACTTTATCCGCCTCCATCCAGTCTATTAATTGTTGCCG
GGAAGCTAGAGTAAGTAGTTCGCCAGTTAATAGTTTGCGCAACGTTGTTGCCATTGCTACAGGCATCGTG
GTGTCACGCTCGTCGTTTGGTATGGCTTCATTCAGCTCCGGTTCCCAACGATCAAGGCGAGTTACATGAT
CCCCCATGTTGTGCAAAAAAGCGGTTAGCTCCTTCGGTCCTCCGATCGTTGTCAGAAGTAAGTTGGCCGC
AGTGTTATCACTCATGGTTATGGCAGCACTGCATAATTCTCTTACTGTCATGCCATCCGTAAGATGCTTT
TCTGTGACTGGTGAGTACTCAACCAAGTCATTCTGAGAATAGTGTATGCGGCGACCGAGTTGCTCTTGCC
CGGCGTCAATACGGGATAATACCGCGCCACATAGCAGAACTTTAAAAGTGCTCATCATTGGAAAACGTTC
TTCGGGGCGAAAACTCTCAAGGATCTTACCGCTGTTGAGATCCAGTTCGATGTAACCCACTCGTGCACCC
AACTGATCTTCAGCATCTTTTACTTTCACCAGCGTTTCTGGGTGAGCAAAAACAGGAAGGCAAAATGCCG
CAAAAAAGGGAATAAGGGCGACACGGAAATGTTGAATACTCATACTCTTCCTTTTTCAATATTATTGAAG
CATTTATCAGGGTTATTGTCTCATGAGCGGATACATATTTGAATGTATTTAGAAAAATAAACAAATAGGG
GTTCCGCGCACATTTCCCCGAAAAGTGCCACCTGACGTCTAAGAAACCATTATTATCATGACATTAACCT
ATAAAAATAGGCGTATCACGAGGCCCTTTCGTCTCGCGCGTTTCGGTGATGACGGTGAAAACCTCTGACA
CATGCAGCTCCCGGAGACGGTCACAGCTTGTCTGTAAGCGGATGCCGGGAGCAGACAAGCCCGTCAGGGC
GCGTCAGCGGGTGTTGGCGGGTGTCGGGGCTGGCTTAACTATGCGGCATCAGAGCAGATTGTACTGAGAG
TGCACCATAAAATTGTAAACGTTAATATTTTGTTAAAATTCGCGTTAAATTTTTGTTAAATCAGCTCATT
TTTTAACCAATAGACCGAAATCGGCAAAATCCCTTATAAATCAAAAGAATAGCCCGAGATAGAGT
[37 nt withheld, positions 4196-4232]
AAAGAACGTGGACTCCAACGTCAAAGG
[49 nt withheld, positions 4260-4308]
T
[91 nt withheld, positions 4310-4400]
G
[124 nt withheld, positions 4402-4525]
CCCATTCGCCATTCAGGCTGCGCAACTGTTGGGAAGGGCGATCGGTGCGGGCCTCTTCGCTATTACGCCA
GCTGGCGAAAGGGGGATGTGCTGCAAGGCGATTAAGTTGGGTAACGCCAGGGTTTTCCCAGTCACGACGT
TGTAAAACGACGGCCAGTGAATTAGGTTAATTAAGGCTGCGCGCTCGCTCGCTCACTGAGGCCGCCCGGG
CAAAGCCCGGGCGTCGGGCGACCTTTGGTCGCCCGGCCTCAGTGAGCGAGCGAGCGCGCAGAGAGGGAGT
GGCCAACTCCATCACTAGGGGTTCCTTGTAGTTAATGATTAACCCGCCATGCTACTTATCTACGTAGCCA
TGCTCTAGGAAGATCCTTATCGATTTTACCACATTTGTAGAGGTTTTACTTGCTTTAAAAAACCTCCCAC
ATCTCCCCCTGAACCTGAAACATAAAATGAATGCAATTGTTGTTGTTAACTTGTTTATTGCAGCTTATAA
TGGTTACAAATAAAGCAATAGCATCACAAATTTCACAAATAAAGCATTTTTTTCACTGCATTCTAGTTGT
GGTTTGTCCAAACTCATCAATGTATCTTATCATGTCTGCTCGAAGCGGCCGCAAGCTTGATATCGAATTC
CTAGTCACCATCTTCGAGCAGTCTCACCATGGCCCCGGTTTCAGAGTCAAGATTGCGGATATAGTTCATA
ACGATGTTCACATTTGTCCAACCTCCAGCTTGCATAATCTCTGGTATGGAGACTCCTGCCCGCGCCATGT
CTCGTGCGGCCCCCACCCTAGCAGAATGACCTGACCAGGCGAGATACCTCTGGCCACTGTCATCCTTGGC
TCCGTATATGAGTCGGTGGGTTGCCTCAAAGATCCCTTCAAGGGCCCGTGTACTCAATTGGCTGGTGGCA
GAGGGCGCGGCGACTCCGTTTTTTCTCACTCGACAGAACAAGTAATTATTAGGGTCGTCAGCCACGCCGG
ACACTGAGATCCATCTTTCCACCAGCTTCGTTACGCCCAGGGACAAGGCCTTTTCAACGCCAGCGGTGCT
GACCAATGTCTTTGTGCGTCCAATATGAATAAGCATCCGGCCGCCGTCCGTTCGACTGATGTCTTTCACT
CTGATCCGGGCGATCTCAGCTATGCGCAGAAGTGTGTTATATGCAATTCCCAGAAATGCGAGGTTCCTGA
TGTCCTGGCACCGATCGCTGTTCTCCATC
